Addgene plasmid #201217: pCDNA3.1-Kozak-SP-SNAPf-lk-EK-ADGRL3-CTF
Purpose: pCDNA3.1 with Kozak (GCCACC), ADGRL3 signal peptide, SNAP-tag, GS linker, and Flag-tag (EK site) ahead of ADGRL3-CTF
Depositing lab: Jonathan Javitch. Depositing organization: Columbia University. Publication: Disentangling autoproteolytic cleavage from tethered agonist-dependent activation of the adhesion receptor ADGRL3. Perry-Hauser NA, VanDyck MW, Lee KH, Shi L, Javitch JA. J Biol Chem. 2022 Dec;298(12):102594. doi: 10.1016/j.jbc.2022.102594. Epub 2022 Oct 14. PubMed 36244455.
Backbone
  Vector backbone: pCDNA3.1
  Backbone size w/o insert (bp): 5248
  Total vector size (bp): 7906
  Vector type: Mammalian Expression
Growth in bacteria
  Bacterial resistance: Ampicillin, 100 μg/mL
  Growth temperature: 30°C
  Growth strain: NEB Stable
  Copy number: High Copy
Gene/Insert
  Gene/Insert name: ADGRL3 (alt names: Lphn3; Latrophilin-3)
  Species: M. musculus (mouse)
  Insert size (bp): 2523
  Entrez Gene: Adgrl3 (a.k.a. 5430402I23Rik, CIRL-3, D130075K09Rik, Gm1379, LEC3, Lphn3, mKIAA0768)
  Promoter: CMV
  Tag / fusion protein: SNAP (N terminal on insert); Flag (N terminal on insert)
  Cloning method: Gibson Cloning
  Sequencing primers: 5′ CGCAAATGGGCGGTAGGCGTG; 3′ TAGAAGGCACAGTCGAGG
Terms and licenses: Academic/Nonprofit Terms; Industry Terms: Not Available to Industry
How to cite: pCDNA3.1-Kozak-SP-SNAPf-lk-EK-ADGRL3-CTF was a gift from Jonathan Javitch (Addgene plasmid # 201217 ; http://n2t.net/addgene:201217 ; RRID:Addgene_201217)
