[The description below was written by a language model from this plasmid's Addgene catalogue record and pLannotate feature annotations shown in this document.]
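Description:
pCDNA3.1-Kozak-SP-SNAPf-lk-EK-ADGRL3-CTF is a mammalian expression plasmid of about 7.9 kb built on the pCDNA3.1 backbone. It is propagated in E. coli through a high-copy ColE1/pUC-type origin and selected with ampicillin via the β-lactamase gene. An f1 origin is also present. For selection in mammalian cells, the backbone carries an SV40 early promoter driving the neomycin/kanamycin phosphotransferase gene, terminated by an SV40 polyadenylation signal. The short ble, lacI, bom and HIV-1 LTR fragments flagged by automated annotation look like backbone remnants or partial matches rather than functional parts.

The payload is transcribed from the CMV immediate-early enhancer and promoter, with a T7 promoter just upstream of the insert, and ends at the bovine growth hormone polyadenylation signal. The open reading frame begins with a Kozak consensus and the ADGRL3 signal peptide, which directs the protein into the secretory pathway. These are followed by the fast-reacting SNAP-tag variant (SNAPf), a glycine-serine linker and a Flag epitope that contains an enterokinase (EK) recognition site. This N-terminal module sits directly ahead of the C-terminal fragment (CTF) of the adhesion G protein-coupled receptor ADGRL3 (latrophilin-3). The catalogue entry gives the insert species as mouse, whereas the annotation tool matched the coding region to the human ortholog, which probably reflects sequence conservation rather than a different insert.

The SNAP-tag allows covalent labelling of the extracellular N terminus with benzylguanine substrates. The enterokinase site should allow the tag module to be removed by protease to expose the native CTF N terminus, although the record does not state this. This design fits the associated study, which separates autoproteolytic cleavage from tethered agonist-dependent activation of ADGRL3.
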