Features (pLannotate 1.2.2; 21 found; start..end, strand, type, name):
     72..296     +  polyA_signal   bGH poly(A) signal: bovine growth hormone polyadenylation signal
    300..321     +  promoter       SV40 promoter (fragment): SV40 enhancer and early promoter
    342..770     +  rep_origin     f1 ori (sequence partly withheld): f1 bacteriophage origin of replication; arrow indicates direction of (+) strand synthesis
    784..1113    +  promoter       SV40 promoter: SV40 enhancer and early promoter
   1180..1971    +  CDS            neo: KKA2_KLEPN - Also known as kan, nptII. Experimental evidence at protein level: Swiss-Prot protein existence level 1. Resistance to kanamycin, neomycin, paromomycin, ribostamycin, butirosin and gentamicin B. From Klebsiella pneumoniae.
   1995..2153    +  CDS            ble (fragment): BLE_KLEPN - Experimental evidence at protein level: Swiss-Prot protein existence level 1. Binding protein with a strong affinity to the bleomycin family of antibiotics. Binds to CL990; an antimitotic-antibiotic compound. From Klebsiella pneumoniae.
   2148..2269    +  polyA_signal   SV40 poly(A) signal: SV40 polyadenylation signal
   2342..2358    -  protein_bind   lac operator: The lac repressor binds to the lac operator to inhibit transcription in E. coli. This inhibition can be relieved by adding lactose or isopropyl-β-D-thiogalactopyranoside (IPTG). lac repressor encoded by lacI
   2366..2396    -  promoter       lac promoter: promoter for the E. coli lac operon
   2411..2432    -  protein_bind   CAP binding site: CAP binding activates transcription in the presence of cAMP. E. coli catabolite activator protein
   2445..2537    -  CDS            lacI (fragment): lac repressor; lacI; The lac repressor binds to the lac operator to inhibit transcription in E. coli. This inhibition can be relieved by adding lactose or isopropyl-β-D-thiogalactopyranoside (IPTG).
   2720..3308    -  rep_origin     ori: high-copy-number ColE1/pMB1/pBR322/pUC origin of replication
   3479..4339    -  CDS            AmpR: β-lactamase; bla; confers resistance to ampicillin, carbenicillin, and related antibiotics
   4340..4444    -  promoter       AmpR promoter: bla
   4503..4555    -  misc_feature   bom (fragment): basis of mobility region from pBR322
   4710..5089    +  enhancer       CMV enhancer: human cytomegalovirus immediate early enhancer
   5090..5293    +  promoter       CMV promoter: human cytomegalovirus (CMV) immediate early promoter
   5289..5322    +  LTR            5' LTR (truncated) (fragment): truncated 5' long terminal repeat (LTR) from HIV-1
   5338..5356    +  promoter       T7 promoter: promoter for bacteriophage T7 RNA polymerase
   5447..5992    +  CDS            SNAP-tag®: human O6-alkylguanine-DNA-alkyltransferase variant that forms covalent bonds with benzylguanine derivatives fast-reacting variant, optimized for mammalian expression
   6044..7906    +  CDS            ADGRL3 (fragment): AGRL3_HUMAN - Also known as KIAA0768 From Homo sapiens (Human).
>Addgene plasmid #201217 | pCDNA3.1-Kozak-SP-SNAPf-lk-EK-ADGRL3-CTF | addgene full sequence | sequence record 392575 | Addgene NGS Result
CTGCAGATATCCAGCACAGTGGCGGCCGCTCGAGTCTAGAGGGCCCGTTTAAACCCGCTGATCAGCCTCG
ACTGTGCCTTCTAGTTGCCAGCCATCTGTTGTTTGCCCCTCCCCCGTGCCTTCCTTGACCCTGGAAGGTG
CCACTCCCACTGTCCTTTCCTAATAAAATGAGGAAATTGCATCGCATTGTCTGAGTAGGTGTCATTCTAT
TCTGGGGGGTGGGGTGGGGCAGGACAGCAAGGGGGAGGATTGGGAAGACAATAGCAGGCATGCTGGGGAT
GCGGTGGGCTCTATGGCTTCTGAGGCGGAAAGAACCAGCTGGGGCTCTAGGGGGTATCCCC
[124 nt withheld, positions 342-465]
C
[91 nt withheld, positions 467-557]
A
[49 nt withheld, positions 559-607]
CCTTTGACGTTGGAGTCCACGTTCTTT
[37 nt withheld, positions 635-671]
ACCCTATCTCGGTCTATTCTTTTGATTTATAAGGGATTTTGCCGATTTCGGCCTATTGGTTAAAAAATGA
GCTGATTTAACAAAAATTTAACGCGAATTAATTCTGTGGAATGTGTGTCAGTTAGGGTGTGGAAAGTCCC
CAGGCTCCCCAGCAGGCAGAAGTATGCAAAGCATGCATCTCAATTAGTCAGCAACCAGGTGTGGAAAGTC
CCCAGGCTCCCCAGCAGGCAGAAGTATGCAAAGCATGCATCTCAATTAGTCAGCAACCATAGTCCCGCCC
CTAACTCCGCCCATCCCGCCCCTAACTCCGCCCAGTTCCGCCCATTCTCCGCCCCATGGCTGACTAATTT
TTTTTATTTATGCAGAGGCCGAGGCCGCCTCTGCCTCTGAGCTATTCCAGAAGTAGTGAGGAGGCTTTTT
TGGAGGCCTAGGCTTTTGCAAAAAGCTCCCGGGAGCTTGTATATCCATTTTCGGATCTGATCAAGAGACA
GGATGAGGATCGTTTCGCATGATTGAACAAGATGGATTGCACGCAGGTTCTCCGGCCGCTTGGGTGGAGA
GGCTATTCGGCTATGACTGGGCACAACAGACAATCGGCTGCTCTGATGCCGCCGTGTTCCGGCTGTCAGC
GCAGGGGCGCCCGGTTCTTTTTGTCAAGACCGACCTGTCCGGTGCCCTGAATGAACTGCAGGACGAGGCA
GCGCGGCTATCGTGGCTGGCCACGACGGGCGTTCCTTGCGCAGCTGTGCTCGACGTTGTCACTGAAGCGG
GAAGGGACTGGCTGCTATTGGGCGAAGTGCCGGGGCAGGATCTCCTGTCATCTCACCTTGCTCCTGCCGA
GAAAGTATCCATCATGGCTGATGCAATGCGGCGGCTGCATACGCTTGATCCGGCTACCTGCCCATTCGAC
CACCAAGCGAAACATCGCATCGAGCGAGCACGTACTCGGATGGAAGCCGGTCTTGTCGATCAGGATGATC
TGGACGAAGAGCATCAGGGGCTCGCGCCAGCCGAACTGTTCGCCAGGCTCAAGGCGCGCATGCCCGACGG
CGAGGATCTCGTCGTGACCCATGGCGATGCCTGCTTGCCGAATATCATGGTGGAAAATGGCCGCTTTTCT
GGATTCATCGACTGTGGCCGGCTGGGTGTGGCGGACCGCTATCAGGACATAGCGTTGGCTACCCGTGATA
TTGCTGAAGAGCTTGGCGGCGAATGGGCTGACCGCTTCCTCGTGCTTTACGGTATCGCCGCTCCCGATTC
GCAGCGCATCGCCTTCTATCGCCTTCTTGACGAGTTCTTCTGAGCGGGACTCTGGGGTTCGAAATGACCG
ACCAAGCGACGCCCAACCTGCCATCACGAGATTTCGATTCCACCGCCGCCTTCTATGAAAGGTTGGGCTT
CGGAATCGTTTTCCGGGACGCCGGCTGGATGATCCTCCAGCGCGGGGATCTCATGCTGGAGTTCTTCGCC
CACCCCAACTTGTTTATTGCAGCTTATAATGGTTACAAATAAAGCAATAGCATCACAAATTTCACAAATA
AAGCATTTTTTTCACTGCATTCTAGTTGTGGTTTGTCCAAACTCATCAATGTATCTTATCATGTCTGTAT
ACCGTCGACCTCTAGCTAGAGCTTGGCGTAATCATGGTCATAGCTGTTTCCTGTGTGAAATTGTTATCCG
CTCACAATTCCACACAACATACGAGCCGGAAGCATAAAGTGTAAAGCCTGGGGTGCCTAATGAGTGAGCT
AACTCACATTAATTGCGTTGCGCTCACTGCCCGCTTTCCAGTCGGGAAACCTGTCGTGCCAGCTGCATTA
ATGAATCGGCCAACGCGCGGGGAGAGGCGGTTTGCGTATTGGGCGCTCTTCCGCTTCCTCGCTCACTGAC
TCGCTGCGCTCGGTCGTTCGGCTGCGGCGAGCGGTATCAGCTCACTCAAAGGCGGTAATACGGTTATCCA
CAGAATCAGGGGATAACGCAGGAAAGAACATGTGAGCAAAAGGCCAGCAAAAGGCCAGGAACCGTAAAAA
GGCCGCGTTGCTGGCGTTTTTCCATAGGCTCCGCCCCCCTGACGAGCATCACAAAAATCGACGCTCAAGT
CAGAGGTGGCGAAACCCGACAGGACTATAAAGATACCAGGCGTTTCCCCCTGGAAGCTCCCTCGTGCGCT
CTCCTGTTCCGACCCTGCCGCTTACCGGATACCTGTCCGCCTTTCTCCCTTCGGGAAGCGTGGCGCTTTC
TCATAGCTCACGCTGTAGGTATCTCAGTTCGGTGTAGGTCGTTCGCTCCAAGCTGGGCTGTGTGCACGAA
CCCCCCGTTCAGCCCGACCGCTGCGCCTTATCCGGTAACTATCGTCTTGAGTCCAACCCGGTAAGACACG
ACTTATCGCCACTGGCAGCAGCCACTGGTAACAGGATTAGCAGAGCGAGGTATGTAGGCGGTGCTACAGA
GTTCTTGAAGTGGTGGCCTAACTACGGCTACACTAGAAGAACAGTATTTGGTATCTGCGCTCTGCTGAAG
CCAGTTACCTTCGGAAAAAGAGTTGGTAGCTCTTGATCCGGCAAACAAACCACCGCTGGTAGCGGTGGTT
TTTTTGTTTGCAAGCAGCAGATTACGCGCAGAAAAAAAGGATCTCAAGAAGATCCTTTGATCTTTTCTAC
GGGGTCTGACGCTCAGTGGAACGAAAACTCACGTTAAGGGATTTTGGTCATGAGATTATCAAAAAGGATC
TTCACCTAGATCCTTTTAAATTAAAAATGAAGTTTTAAATCAATCTAAAGTATATATGAGTAAACTTGGT
CTGACAGTTACCAATGCTTAATCAGTGAGGCACCTATCTCAGCGATCTGTCTATTTCGTTCATCCATAGT
TGCCTGACTCCCCGTCGTGTAGATAACTACGATACGGGAGGGCTTACCATCTGGCCCCAGTGCTGCAATG
ATACCGCGAGACCCACGCTCACCGGCTCCAGATTTATCAGCAATAAACCAGCCAGCCGGAAGGGCCGAGC
GCAGAAGTGGTCCTGCAACTTTATCCGCCTCCATCCAGTCTATTAATTGTTGCCGGGAAGCTAGAGTAAG
TAGTTCGCCAGTTAATAGTTTGCGCAACGTTGTTGCCATTGCTACAGGCATCGTGGTGTCACGCTCGTCG
TTTGGTATGGCTTCATTCAGCTCCGGTTCCCAACGATCAAGGCGAGTTACATGATCCCCCATGTTGTGCA
AAAAAGCGGTTAGCTCCTTCGGTCCTCCGATCGTTGTCAGAAGTAAGTTGGCCGCAGTGTTATCACTCAT
GGTTATGGCAGCACTGCATAATTCTCTTACTGTCATGCCATCCGTAAGATGCTTTTCTGTGACTGGTGAG
TACTCAACCAAGTCATTCTGAGAATAGTGTATGCGGCGACCGAGTTGCTCTTGCCCGGCGTCAATACGGG
ATAATACCGCGCCACATAGCAGAACTTTAAAAGTGCTCATCATTGGAAAACGTTCTTCGGGGCGAAAACT
CTCAAGGATCTTACCGCTGTTGAGATCCAGTTCGATGTAACCCACTCGTGCACCCAACTGATCTTCAGCA
TCTTTTACTTTCACCAGCGTTTCTGGGTGAGCAAAAACAGGAAGGCAAAATGCCGCAAAAAAGGGAATAA
GGGCGACACGGAAATGTTGAATACTCATACTCTTCCTTTTTCAATATTATTGAAGCATTTATCAGGGTTA
TTGTCTCATGAGCGGATACATATTTGAATGTATTTAGAAAAATAAACAAATAGGGGTTCCGCGCACATTT
CCCCGAAAAGTGCCACCTGACGTCGACGGATCGGGAGATCTCCCGATCCCCTATGGTGCACTCTCAGTAC
AATCTGCTCTGATGCCGCATAGTTAAGCCAGTATCTGCTCCCTGCTTGTGTGTTGGAGGTCGCTGAGTAG
TGCGCGAGCAAAATTTAAGCTACAACAAGGCAAGGCTTGACCGACAATTGCATGAAGAATCTGCTTAGGG
TTAGGCGTTTTGCGCTGCTTCGCGATGTACGGGCCAGATATACGCGTTGACATTGATTATTGACTAGTTA
TTAATAGTAATCAATTACGGGGTCATTAGTTCATAGCCCATATATGGAGTTCCGCGTTACATAACTTACG
GTAAATGGCCCGCCTGGCTGACCGCCCAACGACCCCCGCCCATTGACGTCAATAATGACGTATGTTCCCA
TAGTAACGCCAATAGGGACTTTCCATTGACGTCAATGGGTGGAGTATTTACGGTAAACTGCCCACTTGGC
AGTACATCAAGTGTATCATATGCCAAGTACGCCCCCTATTGACGTCAATGACGGTAAATGGCCCGCCTGG
CATTATGCCCAGTACATGACCTTATGGGACTTTCCTACTTGGCAGTACATCTACGTATTAGTCATCGCTA
TTACCATGGTGATGCGGTTTTGGCAGTACATCAATGGGCGTGGATAGCGGTTTGACTCACGGGGATTTCC
AAGTCTCCACCCCATTGACGTCAATGGGAGTTTGTTTTGGCACCAAAATCAACGGGACTTTCCAAAATGT
CGTAACAACTCCGCCCCATTGACGCAAATGGGCGGTAGGCGTGTACGGTGGGAGGTCTATATAAGCAGAG
CTCTCTGGCTAACTAGAGAACCCACTGCTTACTGGCTTATCGAAATTAATACGACTCACTATAGGGAGAC
CCAAGCTGGCTAGCGTTTAAACTTAGCCATGTGGCCACCACAGCTACTCATCCTCACGATGCTTTTAGCA
CCTGTAGTTCATGGTATGGACAAAGACTGCGAAATGAAGCGCACCACCCTGGATAGCCCTCTGGGCAAGC
TGGAACTGTCTGGGTGCGAACAGGGCCTGCACCGTATCATCTTCCTGGGCAAAGGAACATCTGCCGCCGA
CGCCGTGGAAGTGCCTGCCCCAGCCGCCGTGCTGGGCGGACCAGAGCCACTGATGCAGGCCACCGCCTGG
CTCAACGCCTACTTTCACCAGCCTGAGGCCATCGAGGAGTTCCCTGTGCCAGCCCTGCACCACCCAGTGT
TCCAGCAGGAGAGCTTTACCCGCCAGGTGCTGTGGAAACTGCTGAAAGTGGTGAAGTTCGGAGAGGTCAT
CAGCTACAGCCACCTGGCCGCCCTGGCCGGCAATCCCGCCGCCACCGCCGCCGTGAAAACCGCCCTGAGC
GGAAATCCCGTGCCCATTCTGATCCCCTGCCACCGGGTGGTGCAGGGCGACCTGGACGTGGGGGGCTACG
AGGGCGGGCTCGCCGTGAAAGAGTGGCTGCTGGCCCACGAGGGCCACAGACTGGGCAAGCCTGGGCTGGG
TGGCGGCTCTGGCGGCAGCGGCGGAAGCGATTATAAGGACGACGACGACAAGACCAACTTTGCAGTATTG
ATGGCACATGTGGAAGTTAAGCACAGCGATGCAGTCCACGATCTTCTTCTGGATGTGATCACGTGGGTTG
GCATCTTGCTGTCCCTTGTCTGTCTCCTGATTTGCATCTTCACATTCTGCTTCTTCCGGGGACTCCAGAG
TGACCGCAACACCATTCACAAGAACCTCTGCATCAGCCTGTTCGTGGCAGAACTGCTCTTCCTGATTGGA
ATCAACAGAACCGACCAACCAATTGCCTGTGCAGTGTTCGCGGCTCTTTTGCATTTCTTCTTCTTGGCGG
CCTTCACCTGGATGTTTCTAGAAGGGGTGCAGCTGTATATCATGCTGGTGGAGGTCTTTGAGAGCGAGCA
TTCCCGTAGGAAGTACTTTTATCTGGTCGGCTATGGGATGCCCGCGCTCATCGTGGCCGTTTCTGCGGCC
GTCGACTACAGGAGCTACGGAACAGACAAAGTATGTTGGCTTCGCCTTGACACCTACTTCATTTGGAGTT
TTATAGGACCGGCGACCTTGATAATTATGCTGAATGTCATCTTCCTTGGGATTGCTTTATACAAAATGTT
TCACCATACTGCCATACTGAAACCTGAATCAGGCTGTCTTGACAATATCAACTATGAGGATAACAGACCC
TTCATCAAGTCATGGGTTATAGGTGCAATAGCTCTGCTCTGCCTGTTAGGATTGACCTGGGCCTTTGGAC
TCATGTATATTAATGAAAGCACAGTCATCATGGCGTATCTCTTCACCATTTTCAATTCTCTACAGGGAAT
GTTTATATTCATTTTCCACTGTGTTCTACAGAAGAAGGTACGGAAAGAGTATGGGAAATGCCTCCGCACG
CATTGCTGTAGTGGGAAAAGCACGGAGAGTTCGATTGGCTCAGGGAAAACATCTGGTTCTCGAACTCCAG
GACGGTACTCCACAGGCTCGCAGAGCCGGATTCGGAGAATGTGGAATGACACTGTCCGAAAGCAGTCAGA
GTCGTCCTTCATCACCGGAGACATAAACAGCTCAGCATCGCTCAACAGAGAGCCCTACAGAGAGACAAAG
GGGCTTCTGAACAATGCCAGGGATACAAGTGTCATGGATACTCTACCACTGAATGGTAACCATGGCAACA
GTTACAGCATTGCTGGCGGCGAATACCTGAGCAACTGTGTGCAAATTATAGACCGTGGCTATAACCACAA
CGAGACCGCCCTAGAGAAAAAGATCCTAAAGGAACTCACTTCCAACTATATCCCTTCATACCTGAACAAC
CACGAGCGCTCCAGCGAACAGAACCGGAATATGATGAACAAACTGGTGAACAACTTAGGCAGCGGGAGTG
AAGATGACGCCATCGTCCTGGATGACGCCGCGTCCTTTAACCACGAGGAGAGTCTGGGCCTGGAACTCAT
TCACGAGGAATCCGATGCTCCCTTGCTGCCCCCGAGGGTTTACTCCACGGATAACCACCAGCCACACCAT
TACAGCAGGAGGCGGTTCCCCCAGGACCACAGCGAGAGCTTCTTCCCTCTGCTAACCGACGAGCACACAG
AAGACCTGCAGTCACCGCACAGGGACTCTCTGTACACCAGCATGCCAGCCCTGGCCGGCGTGCCCGCTGC
AGACAGTGTGACCACCAGCACCCAGACCGAAGCCGCAGCGGCCAAGGGTGGTGACGCCGAAGATGTTTAC
TACAAAAGCATGCCAAACCTGGGCTCCAGAAACCACGTGCACCCGCTGCACGCCTACTACCAGCTGGGGC
GCGGCAGCAGCGACGGATTCATAGTTCCTCCTAACAAAGATGGGGCCTCTCCGGAGGGGACTTCCAAAGG
ACCCGCGCACTTGGTCACTAGTCTATAA
